>Addgene plasmid #214723 | SpyTag-RBD Delta | addgene full sequence | sequence record 435528 | Addgene NGS Result
GACGGATCGGGAGATCTCCCGATCCCCTATGGTGCACTCTCAGTACAATCTGCTCTGATGCCGCATAGTT
AAGCCAGTATCTGCTCCCTGCTTGTGTGTTGGAGGTCGCTGAGTAGTGCGCGAGCAAAATTTAAGCTACA
ACAAGGCAAGGCTTGACCGACAATTGCATGAAGAATCTGCTTAGGGTTAGGCGTTTTGCGCTGCTTCGCG
ATGTACGGGCCAGATATACGCGTTGACATTGATTATTGACTAGTTATTAATAGTAATCAATTACGGGGTC
ATTAGTTCATAGCCCATATATGGAGTTCCGCGTTACATAACTTACGGTAAATGGCCCGCCTGGCTGACCG
CCCAACGACCCCCGCCCATTGACGTCAATAATGACGTATGTTCCCATAGTAACGCCAATAGGGACTTTCC
ATTGACGTCAATGGGTGGAGTATTTACGGTAAACTGCCCACTTGGCAGTACATCAAGTGTATCATATGCC
AAGTACGCCCCCTATTGACGTCAATGACGGTAAATGGCCCGCCTGGCATTATGCCCAGTACATGACCTTA
TGGGACTTTCCTACTTGGCAGTACATCTACGTATTAGTCATCGCTATTACCATGGTGATGCGGTTTTGGC
AGTACATCAATGGGCGTGGATAGCGGTTTGACTCACGGGGATTTCCAAGTCTCCACCCCATTGACGTCAA
TGGGAGTTTGTTTTGGCACCAAAATCAACGGGACTTTCCAAAATGTCGTAACAACTCCGCCCCATTGACG
CAAATGGGCGGTAGGCGTGTACGGTGGGAGGTCTATATAAGCAGAGCTCTCTGGCTAACTAGAGAACCCA
CTGCTTACTGGCTTATCGAAATTAATACGACTCACTATAGGGAGACCCAAGCTGGCTAGCGTTTAAACGG
GCCCTCTAGACTCGAGCGGCCGCCACCATGAACACCCAGATCCTGGTGTTCGCCCTGATCGCCATCATTC
CCACCAACGCCGACAAGATCGGATCTGGCGCCCACATCGTGATGGTGGACGCCTACAAGCCTACCAAAGG
CAGCGGTGGAAGCGGCGGATCTGGAACCGGTAACATAACAAACCTCTGTCCCTTTGGGGAAGTATTCAAT
GCAACTCGCTTCGCATCCGTTTATGCGTGGAACAGAAAAAGAATCTCCAACTGTGTCGCAGACTACTCCG
TACTTTACAACAGCGCATCATTTAGCACTTTCAAGTGTTACGGCGTTAGTCCCACTAAGCTGAATGACTT
GTGCTTTACTAACGTTTATGCTGACTCCTTCGTAATTCGCGGCGACGAAGTCAGACAGATTGCTCCAGGA
CAGACAGGAAAGATTGCAGACTACAACTATAAGTTGCCTGACGACTTTACTGGATGCGTGATAGCTTGGA
ATTCAAATAATCTTGACTCAAAAGTCGGTGGAAACTATAACTACCGATATAGACTGTTTCGCAAGTCTAA
CCTTAAACCCTTTGAGAGGGATATTTCAACTGAGATATATCAAGCTGGTTCTAAACCCTGTAATGGGGTT
GAAGGATTCAACTGCTATTTTCCGTTGCAGTCATATGGTTTTCAACCAACGAACGGTGTTGGCTATCAGC
CCTATCGGGTGGTCGTACTCTCATTCGAGCTGTTGCACGCGCCGGCTACGGTGTGTGGTCCAAAGAAGTA
GTAGACCGGTAAGCTGAGCAGCGGCTACAAGGACGTGATCCTGTGGTTCAGCTTCGGCGCCAGCTGCTTC
ATCCTGCTGGCCATCGTGATGGGCCTGGTGTTCATCTGCGTGAAGAACGGCAACATGCGGTGCACCATCT
GCATCTGATGATATCGAATTCCACCACACTGGACTAGTGGATCCGAGCTCGGTACCAAGCTTAAGTTTAA
ACCGCTGATCAGCCTCGACTGTGCCTTCTAGTTGCCAGCCATCTGTTGTTTGCCCCTCCCCCGTGCCTTC
CTTGACCCTGGAAGGTGCCACTCCCACTGTCCTTTCCTAATAAAATGAGGAAATTGCATCGCATTGTCTG
AGTAGGTGTCATTCTATTCTGGGGGGTGGGGTGGGGCAGGACAGCAAGGGGGAGGATTGGGAAGACAATA
GCAGGCATGCTGGGGATGCGGTGGGCTCTATGGCTTCTGAGGCGGAAAGAACCAGCTGGGGCTCTAGGGG
GTATCCCC
[124 nt withheld, positions 2179-2302]
C
[91 nt withheld, positions 2304-2394]
A
[49 nt withheld, positions 2396-2444]
CCTTTGACGTTGGAGTCCACGTTCTTT
[37 nt withheld, positions 2472-2508]
ACCCTATCTCGGTCTATTCTTTTGATTTATAAGGGATTTTGCCGATTTCGGCCTATTGGTTAAAAAATGA
GCTGATTTAACAAAAATTTAACGCGAATTAATTCTGTGGAATGTGTGTCAGTTAGGGTGTGGAAAGTCCC
CAGGCTCCCCAGCAGGCAGAAGTATGCAAAGCATGCATCTCAATTAGTCAGCAACCAGGTGTGGAAAGTC
CCCAGGCTCCCCAGCAGGCAGAAGTATGCAAAGCATGCATCTCAATTAGTCAGCAACCATAGTCCCGCCC
CTAACTCCGCCCATCCCGCCCCTAACTCCGCCCAGTTCCGCCCATTCTCCGCCCCATGGCTGACTAATTT
TTTTTATTTATGCAGAGGCCGAGGCCGCCTCTGCCTCTGAGCTATTCCAGAAGTAGTGAGGAGGCTTTTT
TGGAGGCCTAGGCTTTTGCAAAAAGCTCCCGGGAGCTTGTATATCCATTTTCGGATCTGATCAAGAGACA
GGATGAGGATCGTTTCGCATGATTGAACAAGATGGATTGCACGCAGGTTCTCCGGCCGCTTGGGTGGAGA
GGCTATTCGGCTATGACTGGGCACAACAGACAATCGGCTGCTCTGATGCCGCCGTGTTCCGGCTGTCAGC
GCAGGGGCGCCCGGTTCTTTTTGTCAAGACCGACCTGTCCGGTGCCCTGAATGAACTGCAGGACGAGGCA
GCGCGGCTATCGTGGCTGGCCACGACGGGCGTTCCTTGCGCAGCTGTGCTCGACGTTGTCACTGAAGCGG
GAAGGGACTGGCTGCTATTGGGCGAAGTGCCGGGGCAGGATCTCCTGTCATCTCACCTTGCTCCTGCCGA
GAAAGTATCCATCATGGCTGATGCAATGCGGCGGCTGCATACGCTTGATCCGGCTACCTGCCCATTCGAC
CACCAAGCGAAACATCGCATCGAGCGAGCACGTACTCGGATGGAAGCCGGTCTTGTCGATCAGGATGATC
TGGACGAAGAGCATCAGGGGCTCGCGCCAGCCGAACTGTTCGCCAGGCTCAAGGCGCGCATGCCCGACGG
CGAGGATCTCGTCGTGACCCATGGCGATGCCTGCTTGCCGAATATCATGGTGGAAAATGGCCGCTTTTCT
GGATTCATCGACTGTGGCCGGCTGGGTGTGGCGGACCGCTATCAGGACATAGCGTTGGCTACCCGTGATA
TTGCTGAAGAGCTTGGCGGCGAATGGGCTGACCGCTTCCTCGTGCTTTACGGTATCGCCGCTCCCGATTC
GCAGCGCATCGCCTTCTATCGCCTTCTTGACGAGTTCTTCTGAGCGGGACTCTGGGGTTCGAAATGACCG
ACCAAGCGACGCCCAACCTGCCATCACGAGATTTCGATTCCACCGCCGCCTTCTATGAAAGGTTGGGCTT
CGGAATCGTTTTCCGGGACGCCGGCTGGATGATCCTCCAGCGCGGGGATCTCATGCTGGAGTTCTTCGCC
CACCCCAACTTGTTTATTGCAGCTTATAATGGTTACAAATAAAGCAATAGCATCACAAATTTCACAAATA
AAGCATTTTTTTCACTGCATTCTAGTTGTGGTTTGTCCAAACTCATCAATGTATCTTATCATGTCTGTAT
ACCGTCGACCTCTAGCTAGAGCTTGGCGTAATCATGGTCATAGCTGTTTCCTGTGTGAAATTGTTATCCG
CTCACAATTCCACACAACATACGAGCCGGAAGCATAAAGTGTAAAGCCTGGGGTGCCTAATGAGTGAGCT
AACTCACATTAATTGCGTTGCGCTCACTGCCCGCTTTCCAGTCGGGAAACCTGTCGTGCCAGCTGCATTA
ATGAATCGGCCAACGCGCGGGGAGAGGCGGTTTGCGTATTGGGCGCTCTTCCGCTTCCTCGCTCACTGAC
TCGCTGCGCTCGGTCGTTCGGCTGCGGCGAGCGGTATCAGCTCACTCAAAGGCGGTAATACGGTTATCCA
CAGAATCAGGGGATAACGCAGGAAAGAACATGTGAGCAAAAGGCCAGCAAAAGGCCAGGAACCGTAAAAA
GGCCGCGTTGCTGGCGTTTTTCCATAGGCTCCGCCCCCCTGACGAGCATCACAAAAATCGACGCTCAAGT
CAGAGGTGGCGAAACCCGACAGGACTATAAAGATACCAGGCGTTTCCCCCTGGAAGCTCCCTCGTGCGCT
CTCCTGTTCCGACCCTGCCGCTTACCGGATACCTGTCCGCCTTTCTCCCTTCGGGAAGCGTGGCGCTTTC
TCATAGCTCACGCTGTAGGTATCTCAGTTCGGTGTAGGTCGTTCGCTCCAAGCTGGGCTGTGTGCACGAA
CCCCCCGTTCAGCCCGACCGCTGCGCCTTATCCGGTAACTATCGTCTTGAGTCCAACCCGGTAAGACACG
ACTTATCGCCACTGGCAGCAGCCACTGGTAACAGGATTAGCAGAGCGAGGTATGTAGGCGGTGCTACAGA
GTTCTTGAAGTGGTGGCCTAACTACGGCTACACTAGAAGAACAGTATTTGGTATCTGCGCTCTGCTGAAG
CCAGTTACCTTCGGAAAAAGAGTTGGTAGCTCTTGATCCGGCAAACAAACCACCGCTGGTAGCGGTGGTT
TTTTTGTTTGCAAGCAGCAGATTACGCGCAGAAAAAAAGGATCTCAAGAAGATCCTTTGATCTTTTCTAC
GGGGTCTGACGCTCAGTGGAACGAAAACTCACGTTAAGGGATTTTGGTCATGAGATTATCAAAAAGGATC
TTCACCTAGATCCTTTTAAATTAAAAATGAAGTTTTAAATCAATCTAAAGTATATATGAGTAAACTTGGT
CTGACAGTTACCAATGCTTAATCAGTGAGGCACCTATCTCAGCGATCTGTCTATTTCGTTCATCCATAGT
TGCCTGACTCCCCGTCGTGTAGATAACTACGATACGGGAGGGCTTACCATCTGGCCCCAGTGCTGCAATG
ATACCGCGAGACCCACGCTCACCGGCTCCAGATTTATCAGCAATAAACCAGCCAGCCGGAAGGGCCGAGC
GCAGAAGTGGTCCTGCAACTTTATCCGCCTCCATCCAGTCTATTAATTGTTGCCGGGAAGCTAGAGTAAG
TAGTTCGCCAGTTAATAGTTTGCGCAACGTTGTTGCCATTGCTACAGGCATCGTGGTGTCACGCTCGTCG
TTTGGTATGGCTTCATTCAGCTCCGGTTCCCAACGATCAAGGCGAGTTACATGATCCCCCATGTTGTGCA
AAAAAGCGGTTAGCTCCTTCGGTCCTCCGATCGTTGTCAGAAGTAAGTTGGCCGCAGTGTTATCACTCAT
GGTTATGGCAGCACTGCATAATTCTCTTACTGTCATGCCATCCGTAAGATGCTTTTCTGTGACTGGTGAG
TACTCAACCAAGTCATTCTGAGAATAGTGTATGCGGCGACCGAGTTGCTCTTGCCCGGCGTCAATACGGG
ATAATACCGCGCCACATAGCAGAACTTTAAAAGTGCTCATCATTGGAAAACGTTCTTCGGGGCGAAAACT
CTCAAGGATCTTACCGCTGTTGAGATCCAGTTCGATGTAACCCACTCGTGCACCCAACTGATCTTCAGCA
TCTTTTACTTTCACCAGCGTTTCTGGGTGAGCAAAAACAGGAAGGCAAAATGCCGCAAAAAAGGGAATAA
GGGCGACACGGAAATGTTGAATACTCATACTCTTCCTTTTTCAATATTATTGAAGCATTTATCAGGGTTA
TTGTCTCATGAGCGGATACATATTTGAATGTATTTAGAAAAATAAACAAATAGGGGTTCCGCGCACATTT
CCCCGAAAAGTGCCACCTGACGTC
Features (pLannotate 1.2.2; 22 found; start..end, strand, type, name):
     28..80      -  misc_feature   bom (fragment): basis of mobility region from pBR322
    235..614     +  enhancer       CMV enhancer: human cytomegalovirus immediate early enhancer
    615..818     +  promoter       CMV promoter: human cytomegalovirus (CMV) immediate early promoter
    814..847     +  LTR            5' LTR (truncated) (fragment): truncated 5' long terminal repeat (LTR) from HIV-1
    863..881     +  promoter       T7 promoter: promoter for bacteriophage T7 RNA polymerase
    938..1021    +  CDS            HA (fragment): HEMA_I34A0 - Experimental evidence at protein level: Swiss-Prot protein existence level 1. Binds to sialic acid-containing receptors on the cell surface, bringing about the attachment of the virus particle to the cell. This attachment induces virion internalization either through clathrin-dependent endocytosis or through clathrin- and caveolin- independent pathway. Plays a major role in the determination of host range restriction and virulence. Class I viral fusion protein. Responsible for penetration of the virus into the cell cytoplasm by mediating the fusion of the membrane of the endocytos
   1082..1678    +  CDS            S (fragment): SPIKE_SARS2 - Experimental evidence at protein level: Swiss-Prot protein existence level 1. [Spike glycoprotein]: May down-regulate host tetherin (BST2) by lysosomal degradation, thereby counteracting its antiviral activity. From Severe acute respiratory syndrome coronavirus 2 (2019-nCoV) (SARS-CoV-2).
   1691..1825    +  CDS            HA (fragment): HEMA_I34A0 - Experimental evidence at protein level: Swiss-Prot protein existence level 1. Binds to sialic acid-containing receptors on the cell surface, bringing about the attachment of the virus particle to the cell. This attachment induces virion internalization either through clathrin-dependent endocytosis or through clathrin- and caveolin- independent pathway. Plays a major role in the determination of host range restriction and virulence. Class I viral fusion protein. Responsible for penetration of the virus into the cell cytoplasm by mediating the fusion of the membrane of the endocytos
   1909..2133    +  polyA_signal   bGH poly(A) signal: bovine growth hormone polyadenylation signal
   2137..2158    +  promoter       SV40 promoter (fragment): SV40 enhancer and early promoter
   2179..2607    +  rep_origin     f1 ori (sequence partly withheld): f1 bacteriophage origin of replication; arrow indicates direction of (+) strand synthesis
   2621..2950    +  promoter       SV40 promoter: SV40 enhancer and early promoter
   3017..3808    +  CDS            neo: KKA2_KLEPN - Also known as kan, nptII. Experimental evidence at protein level: Swiss-Prot protein existence level 1. Resistance to kanamycin, neomycin, paromomycin, ribostamycin, butirosin and gentamicin B. From Klebsiella pneumoniae.
   3832..3990    +  CDS            ble (fragment): BLE_KLEPN - Experimental evidence at protein level: Swiss-Prot protein existence level 1. Binding protein with a strong affinity to the bleomycin family of antibiotics. Binds to CL990; an antimitotic-antibiotic compound. From Klebsiella pneumoniae.
   3985..4106    +  polyA_signal   SV40 poly(A) signal: SV40 polyadenylation signal
   4179..4195    -  protein_bind   lac operator: The lac repressor binds to the lac operator to inhibit transcription in E. coli. This inhibition can be relieved by adding lactose or isopropyl-β-D-thiogalactopyranoside (IPTG). lac repressor encoded by lacI
   4203..4233    -  promoter       lac promoter: promoter for the E. coli lac operon
   4248..4269    -  protein_bind   CAP binding site: CAP binding activates transcription in the presence of cAMP. E. coli catabolite activator protein
   4282..4374    -  CDS            lacI (fragment): lac repressor; lacI; The lac repressor binds to the lac operator to inhibit transcription in E. coli. This inhibition can be relieved by adding lactose or isopropyl-β-D-thiogalactopyranoside (IPTG).
   4557..5145    -  rep_origin     ori: high-copy-number ColE1/pMB1/pBR322/pUC origin of replication
   5316..6176    -  CDS            AmpR: β-lactamase; bla; confers resistance to ampicillin, carbenicillin, and related antibiotics
   6177..6281    -  promoter       AmpR promoter: bla
