[The description below was written by a language model from this plasmid's Addgene catalogue record and pLannotate feature annotations shown in this document.]
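Description:
SpyTag-RBD Delta is a 6.3 kb mammalian expression plasmid built on the pcDNA3.1 backbone. It is used to produce the receptor-binding domain (RBD) of the SARS-CoV-2 Delta variant spike glycoprotein with an N-terminal SpyTag. In E. coli it is maintained at high copy through a ColE1/pUC-type origin and selected with ampicillin via the β-lactamase gene. An f1 origin is also present, along with residual lac promoter/operator sequences from the backbone. For mammalian cells, a neomycin phosphotransferase cassette driven by the SV40 enhancer/early promoter and ended by the SV40 poly(A) signal allows G418 selection of stable transfectants.

The expression cassette consists of the human CMV immediate-early enhancer and promoter, a T7 promoter that also serves as a sequencing primer site, the open reading frame, and the bovine growth hormone polyadenylation signal. The automated annotation identifies a spike fragment of about 600 bp, consistent with the RBD. It is flanked upstream and downstream by short segments matching influenza haemagglutinin. The upstream segment may be a secretion leader, but the record does not explain either one. The SpyTag itself is not called in the feature table, though the catalogue entry places it at the N-terminus of the insert. A short hit to an HIV-1 LTR near the CMV promoter is probably an annotation artefact.

SpyTag is a short peptide that spontaneously forms a covalent isopeptide bond with its SpyCatcher protein partner, so the tagged RBD can be irreversibly attached to SpyCatcher-bearing scaffolds. The associated publication concerns nanocage vaccines displaying multiple viral antigens to elicit broad anti-coronavirus responses, which suggests this protein served as an antigen or comparator in that work.
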