Addgene plasmid #214723: SpyTag-RBD Delta
Purpose: Expresses SARS-CoV-2 Delta RBD (receptor-binding domain from Spike) with N-terminal SpyTag fusion in mammalian cells
Depositing lab: Mark Howarth. Depositing organization: University of Oxford. Publication: Proactive vaccination using multiviral Quartet Nanocages to elicit broad anti-coronavirus responses. Hills RA, Tan TK, Cohen AA, Keeffe JR, Keeble AH, Gnanapragasam PNP, Storm KN, Rorick AV, West AP Jr, Hill ML, Liu S, Gilbert-Jaramillo J, Afzal M, Napier A, Admans G, James WS, Bjorkman PJ, Townsend AR, Howarth MR. Nat Nanotechnol. 2024 May 6. doi: 10.1038/s41565-024-01655-9. PubMed 38710880.
Backbone
  Vector backbone: pcDNA3.1
  Backbone manufacturer: Invitrogen
  Backbone size w/o insert (bp): 5568
  Total vector size (bp): 6312
  Vector type: Mammalian Expression
  Selectable markers: Neomycin (select with G418)
Growth in bacteria
  Bacterial resistance: Ampicillin, 100 μg/mL
  Growth temperature: 37°C
  Growth strain: DH5alpha
  Copy number: High Copy
Gene/Insert
  Gene/Insert name: Receptor-Binding Domain (alt name: RBD)
  Species: SARS-CoV-2
  Insert size (bp): 741
  Entrez Gene: S (a.k.a. GU280_gp02, spike glycoprotein)
  Promoter: CMV
  Tag / fusion protein: SpyTag (N terminal on insert)
  Cloning method: Gibson Cloning
  Sequencing primers: 5′ T7 Forward; 3′ BGH Reverse
Terms and licenses: Academic/Nonprofit Terms; Industry Terms: Not Available to Industry
How to cite: SpyTag-RBD Delta was a gift from Mark Howarth (Addgene plasmid # 214723 ; http://n2t.net/addgene:214723 ; RRID:Addgene_214723)
