>Addgene plasmid #214723 | SpyTag-RBD Delta | depositor partial sequence | sequence record 418815 | SpyTag-RBD Delta (744 bp)
ATGAACACCCAGATCCTGGTGTTCGCCCTGATCGCCATCATTCCCACCAACGCCGACAAGATCGGATCTG
GCGCCCACATCGTGATGGTGGACGCCTACAAGCCTACCAAAGGCAGCGGTGGAAGCGGCGGATCTGGAAC
CGGTAACATAACAAACCTCTGTCCCTTTGGGGAAGTATTCAATGCAACTCGCTTCGCATCCGTTTATGCG
TGGAACAGAAAAAGAATCTCCAACTGTGTCGCAGACTACTCCGTACTTTACAACAGCGCATCATTTAGCA
CTTTCAAGTGTTACGGCGTTAGTCCCACTAAGCTGAATGACTTGTGCTTTACTAACGTTTATGCTGACTC
CTTCGTAATTCGCGGCGACGAAGTCAGACAGATTGCTCCAGGACAGACAGGAAAGATTGCAGACTACAAC
TATAAGTTGCCTGACGACTTTACTGGATGCGTGATAGCTTGGAATTCAAATAATCTTGACTCAAAAGTCG
GTGGAAACTATAACTACCGATATAGACTGTTTCGCAAGTCTAACCTTAAACCCTTTGAGAGGGATATTTC
AACTGAGATATATCAAGCTGGTTCTAAACCCTGTAATGGGGTTGAAGGATTCAACTGCTATTTTCCGTTG
CAGTCATATGGTTTTCAACCAACGAACGGTGTTGGCTATCAGCCCTATCGGGTGGTCGTACTCTCATTCG
AGCTGTTGCACGCGCCGGCTACGGTGTGTGGTCCAAAGAAGTAG
